Addgene plasmid #74981: pLX_TRC311 ETV1
Purpose: Constitutive ETV1 ORF, blasticidin selection
Depositing lab: William Hahn. Depositing organization: Dana-Farber Cancer Institute. Publication: ATXN1L, CIC, and ETS Transcription Factors Modulate Sensitivity to MAPK Pathway Inhibition. Wang B, Krall EB, Aguirre AJ, Kim M, Widlund HR, Doshi MB, Sicinska E, Sulahian R, Goodale A, Cowley GS, Piccioni F, Doench JG, Root DE, Hahn WC. Cell Rep. 2017 Feb 7;18(6):1543-1557. doi: 10.1016/j.celrep.2017.01.031. PubMed 28178529.
Backbone
  Vector backbone: pLX_TRC311
  Backbone manufacturer: Broad Institute - Genetic Perturbation Platform
  Backbone size w/o insert (bp): 10065
  Total vector size (bp): 9861
  Vector type: Mammalian Expression
  Selectable markers: Blasticidin
Growth in bacteria
  Bacterial resistance: Ampicillin, 100 μg/mL
  Growth temperature: 37°C
  Growth strain: NEB Stable
  Copy number: High Copy
Gene/Insert
  Gene/Insert name: ETV1
  Species: H. sapiens (human)
  Insert size (bp): 1434
  GenBank ID: NM_004956
  Entrez Gene: ETV1 (a.k.a. ER81)
  Promoter: EF1a
  Cloning method: Gateway Cloning
  Sequencing primers: 5′ TCAAGCCTCAGACAGTGGTTC
Terms and licenses: Academic/Nonprofit Terms; Industry Terms: Not Available to Industry
How to cite: pLX_TRC311 ETV1 was a gift from William Hahn (Addgene plasmid # 74981 ; http://n2t.net/addgene:74981 ; RRID:Addgene_74981)
