[The description below was written by a language model from this plasmid's Addgene catalogue record and pLannotate feature annotations shown in this document.]
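Description:
pLX_TRC311 ETV1 is a lentiviral mammalian expression plasmid built on the pLX_TRC311 backbone from the Broad Institute Genetic Perturbation Platform, carrying the human ETV1 (ER81) open reading frame for constitutive expression. In bacteria it is maintained by a high-copy ColE1/pUC-type origin and selected with ampicillin through the bla gene. An f1 origin and remnants of a lac/T3/T7 cloning region are also annotated. The viral portion has a third-generation, self-inactivating layout: an RSV promoter drives a truncated HIV-1 5' LTR, followed by the Ψ packaging signal, a gag fragment, the Rev response element and a central polypurine tract. The transfer unit ends in a ΔU3 3' LTR, with an SV40 polyadenylation signal downstream.

Within the provirus, an SV40 early promoter/origin segment drives blasticidin S deaminase, which allows blasticidin selection of transduced cells. The EF-1α promoter then drives ETV1, an ETS-family transcriptional activator. The ORF of roughly 1.4 kb was introduced by Gateway recombination and is flanked by attB1 and attB2 sites. A V5 epitope tag lies just downstream of attB2, but the record does not say whether the ORF reads through into it or ends at its own stop codon. A WPRE follows to enhance transcript stability and expression.

The catalogue lists the vector type only as mammalian expression, although the feature table clearly shows lentiviral elements. The listed total size (9,861 bp) also differs slightly from the annotated depositor sequence (9,675 nt). The stated purpose is constitutive ETV1 overexpression with blasticidin selection, and the associated study examined how ETS transcription factors influence sensitivity to MAPK pathway inhibition.
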