Features (pLannotate 1.2.2; 33 found; start..end, strand, type, name):
     25..91      +  CDS            small t antigen (fragment): SV40 (simian virus 40) small t antigen
     98..1276    +  promoter       EF-1α promoter: strong constitutive promoter for human elongation factor EF-1α
   1296..1320    +  protein_bind   attB1: mutant version of attB; recombination site for the Gateway® BP reaction BP Clonase™
   1338..2768    +  CDS            ETV1: ETV1_HUMAN - Also known as ER81. Experimental evidence at protein level: Swiss-Prot protein existence level 1. Transcriptional activator that binds to DNA sequences containing the consensus pentanucleotide 5'-CGGA[AT]-3'. From Homo sapiens (Human).
   2772..2796    -  protein_bind   attB2: mutant version of attB; recombination site for the Gateway® BP reaction BP Clonase™
   2804..2845    +  CDS            V5 tag: epitope tag from simian virus 5
   2896..3484    +  misc_feature   WPRE: woodchuck hepatitis virus posttranscriptional regulatory element
   3535..3554    +  misc_feature   cPPT/CTS (fragment): central polypurine tract and central termination sequence of HIV-1
   3556..3789    +  LTR            3' LTR (ΔU3): self-inactivating 3' long terminal repeat (LTR) from HIV-1
   3867..3988    +  polyA_signal   SV40 poly(A) signal: SV40 polyadenylation signal
   4028..4163    +  rep_origin     SV40 ori: SV40 origin of replication
   4184..4202    -  promoter       T7 promoter: promoter for bacteriophage T7 RNA polymerase
   4210..4365    +  CDS            lacZα (fragment): LacZα fragment of β-galactosidase; lacZ fragment
   4370..4798    +  rep_origin     f1 ori (sequence partly withheld): f1 bacteriophage origin of replication; arrow indicates direction of (+) strand synthesis
   4851..4955    +  promoter       AmpR promoter: bla
   4956..5816    +  CDS            AmpR: β-lactamase; bla; confers resistance to ampicillin, carbenicillin, and related antibiotics
   5987..6575    +  rep_origin     ori: high-copy-number ColE1/pMB1/pBR322/pUC origin of replication
   6758..6850    +  CDS            lacI (fragment): lac repressor; lacI; The lac repressor binds to the lac operator to inhibit transcription in E. coli. This inhibition can be relieved by adding lactose or isopropyl-β-D-thiogalactopyranoside (IPTG).
   6863..6884    +  protein_bind   CAP binding site: CAP binding activates transcription in the presence of cAMP. E. coli catabolite activator protein
   6899..6929    +  promoter       lac promoter: promoter for the E. coli lac operon
   6937..6953    +  protein_bind   lac operator: The lac repressor binds to the lac operator to inhibit transcription in E. coli. This inhibition can be relieved by adding lactose or isopropyl-β-D-thiogalactopyranoside (IPTG). lac repressor encoded by lacI
   6998..7016    +  promoter       T3 promoter: promoter for bacteriophage T3 RNA polymerase
   7044..7270    +  promoter       RSV promoter: Rous sarcoma virus enhancer/promoter
   7271..7451    +  LTR            5' LTR (truncated): truncated 5' long terminal repeat (LTR) from HIV-1
   7498..7623    +  misc_feature   HIV-1 Ψ: packaging signal of human immunodeficiency virus type 1
   7607..7970    +  CDS            HIV-1 gag (fragment): gag protein from human immunodeficiency virus 1; gag
   8116..8349    +  misc_feature   RRE: The Rev response element (RRE) of HIV-1 allows for Rev-dependent mRNA export from the nucleus to the cytoplasm.
   8726..8752    +  CDS            Rev (fragment): human immunodeficiency virus 1 (HIV-1) Rev protein; rev; enhances nuclear export of unspliced and incompletely spliced viral mRNAs
   8759..8782    +  promoter       SV40 promoter (fragment): SV40 early promoter
   8783..8854    +  promoter       SV40 promoter (fragment): SV40 enhancer and early promoter
   8878..9013    +  rep_origin     SV40 ori: SV40 origin of replication
   9049..9444    +  CDS            BSD: blasticidin S deaminase; Aspergillus terreus BSD; confers resistance to blasticidin
   9518..9635    +  misc_feature   cPPT/CTS: central polypurine tract and central termination sequence of HIV-1
>Addgene plasmid #74981 | pLX_TRC311 ETV1 | depositor full sequence | sequence record 142585 | pLX_TRC311 ETV1 sequence 9675 bps
GGCTCGAGGCCTGCAGGTGCAAAGATGGATAAAGTTTTAAACAGAGAGGAATCTTTGCAGCTAATGGACC
TTCTAGGTCTTGAAAGGAGTGGGAATTGGCTCCGGTGCCCGTCAGTGGGCAGAGCGCACATCGCCCACAG
TCCCCGAGAAGTTGGGGGGAGGGGTCGGCAATTGAACCGGTGCCTAGAGAAGGTGGCGCGGGGTAAACTG
GGAAAGTGATGTCGTGTACTGGCTCCGCCTTTTTCCCGAGGGTGGGGGAGAACCGTATATAAGTGCAGTA
GTCGCCGTGAACGTTCTTTTTCGCAACGGGTTTGCCGCCAGAACACAGGTAAGTGCCGTGTGTGGTTCCC
GCGGGCCTGGCCTCTTTACGGGTTATGGCCCTTGCGTGCCTTGAATTACTTCCACCTGGCTGCAGTACGT
GATTCTTGATCCCGAGCTTCGGGTTGGAAGTGGGTGGGAGAGTTCGAGGCCTTGCGCTTAAGGAGCCCCT
TCGCCTCGTGCTTGAGTTGAGGCCTGGCCTGGGCGCTGGGGCCGCCGCGTGCGAATCTGGTGGCACCTTC
GCGCCTGTCTCGCTGCTTTCGATAAGTCTCTAGCCATTTAAAATTTTTGATGACCTGCTGCGACGCTTTT
TTTCTGGCAAGATAGTCTTGTAAATGCGGGCCAAGATCTGCACACTGGTATTTCGGTTTTTGGGGCCGCG
GGCGGCGACGGGGCCCGTGCGTCCCAGCGCACATGTTCGGCGAGGCGGGGCCTGCGAGCGCGGCCACCGA
GAATCGGACGGGGGTAGTCTCAAGCTGGCCGGCCTGCTCTGGTGCCTGGCCTCGCGCCGCCGTGTATCGC
CCCGCCCTGGGCGGCAAGGCTGGCCCGGTCGGCACCAGTTGCGTGAGCGGAAAGATGGCCGCTTCCCGGC
CCTGCTGCAGGGAGCTCAAAATGGAGGACGCGGCGCTCGGGAGAGCGGGCGGGTGAGTCACCCACACAAA
GGAAAAGGGCCTTTCCGTCCTCAGCCGTCGCTTCATGTGACTCCACGGAGTACCGGGCGCCGTCCAGGCA
CCTCGATTAGTTCTCGAGCTTTTGGAGTACGTCGTCTTTAGGTTGGGGGGAGGGGTTTTATGCGATGGAG
TTTCCCCACACTGAGTGGGTGGAGACTGAAGTTAGGCCAGCTTGGCACTTGATGTAATTCTCCTTGGAAT
TTGCCCTTTTTGAGTTTGGATCTTGGTTCATTCTCAAGCCTCAGACAGTGGTTCAAAGTTTTTTTCTTCC
ATTTCAGGTGTCGTGAGGCTAGCATCGATTGATCAACAAGTTTGTACAAAAAAGCAGGCTTCGAAGGAGA
TAGAACCATGGATGGATTTTATGACCAGCAAGTGCCTTACATGGTCACCAATAGTCAGCGTGGGAGAAAT
TGTAACGAGAAACCAACAAATGTCAGGAAAAGAAAATTCATTAACAGAGATCTGGCTCATGATTCAGAAG
AACTCTTTCAAGATCTAAGTCAATTACAGGAAACATGGCTTGCAGAAGCTCAGGTACCTGACAATGATGA
GCAGTTTGTACCAGACTATCAGGCTGAAAGTTTGGCTTTTCATGGCCTGCCACTGAAAATCAAGAAAGAA
CCCCACAGTCCATGTTCAGAAATCAGCTCTGCCTGCAGTCAAGAACAGCCCTTTAAATTCAGCTATGGAG
AAAAGTGCCTGTACAATGTCAGTGCCTATGATCAGAAGCCACAAGTGGGAATGAGGCCCTCCAACCCCCC
CACACCATCCAGCACGCCAGTGTCCCCACTGCATCATGCATCTCCAAACTCAACTCATACACCGAAACCT
GACCGGGCCTTCCCAGCTCACCTCCCTCCATCGCAGTCCATACCAGATAGCAGCTACCCCATGGACCACA
GATTTCGCCGCCAGCTTTCTGAACCCTGTAACTCCTTTCCTCCTTTGCCGACGATGCCAAGGGAAGGACG
TCCTATGTACCAACGCCAGATGTCTGAGCCAAACATCCCCTTCCCACCACAAGGCTTTAAGCAGGAGTAC
CACGACCCAGTGTATGAACACAACACCATGGTTGGCAGTGCGGCCAGCCAAAGCTTTCCCCCTCCTCTGA
TGATTAAACAGGAACCCAGAGATTTTGCATATGACTCAGAAGTGCCTAGCTGCCACTCCATTTATATGAG
GCAAGAAGGCTTCCTGGCTCATCCCAGCAGAACAGAAGGCTGTATGTTTGAAAAGGGCCCCAGGCAGTTT
TATGATGACACCTGTGTTGTCCCAGAAAAATTCGATGGAGACATCAAACAAGAGCCAGGAATGTATCGGG
AAGGACCCACATACCAACGGCGAGGATCACTTCAGCTCTGGCAGTTTTTGGTAGCTCTTCTGGATGACCC
TTCAAATTCTCATTTTATTGCCTGGACTGGTCGAGGCATGGAATTTAAACTGATTGAGCCTGAAGAGGTG
GCCCGACGTTGGGGCATTCAGAAAAACAGGCCAGCTATGAACTATGATAAACTTAGCCGTTCACTCCGCT
ATTACTATGAGAAAGGAATTATGCAAAAGGTGGCTGGAGAGAGATATGTCTACAAGTTTGTGTGTGATCC
AGAAGCCCTTTTCTCCATGGCCTTTCCAGATAATCAGCGTCCACTGCTGAAGACAGACATGGAACGTCAC
ATCAACGAGGAGGACACAGTGCCTCTTTCTCACTTTGATGAGAGCATGGCCTACATGCCGGAAGGGGGCT
GCTGCAACCCCCACCCCTACAACGAAGGCTACGTGTATTAAACCCAGCTTTCTTGTACAAAGTGGTTGAT
ATCGGTAAGCCTATCCCTAACCCTCTCCTCGGTCTCGATTCTACGTAGTAATGAACTAGTACCGGTTAAG
TCGACAATCAACGCGTTAAGTCGACAATCAACCTCTGGATTACAAAATTTGTGAAAGATTGACTGGTATT
CTTAACTATGTTGCTCCTTTTACGCTATGTGGATACGCTGCTTTAATGCCTTTGTATCATGCTATTGCTT
CCCGTATGGCTTTCATTTTCTCCTCCTTGTATAAATCCTGGTTGCTGTCTCTTTATGAGGAGTTGTGGCC
CGTTGTCAGGCAACGTGGCGTGGTGTGCACTGTGTTTGCTGACGCAACCCCCACTGGTTGGGGCATTGCC
ACCACCTGTCAGCTCCTTTCCGGGACTTTCGCTTTCCCCCTCCCTATTGCCACGGCGGAACTCATCGCCG
CCTGCCTTGCCCGCTGCTGGACAGGGGCTCGGCTGTTGGGCACTGACAATTCCGTGGTGTTGTCGGGGAA
ATCATCGTCCTTTCCTTGGCTGCTCGCCTGTGTTGCCACCTGGATTCTGCGCGGGACGTCCTTCTGCTAC
GTCCCTTCGGCCCTCAATCCAGCGGACCTTCCTTCCCGCGGCCTGCTGCCGGCTCTGCGGCCTCTTCCGC
GTCTTCGCCTTCGCCCTCAGACGAGTCGGATCTCCCTTTGGGCCGCCTCCCCGCGTCGACTTTAAGACCA
ATGACTTACAAGGCAGCTGTAGATCTTAGCCACTTTTTAAAAGAAAAGGGGGGACTGGAAGGGCTAATTC
ACTCCCAACGAAGACAAGATCTGCTTTTTGCTTGTACTGGGTCTCTCTGGTTAGACCAGATCTGAGCCTG
GGAGCTCTCTGGCTAACTAGGGAACCCACTGCTTAAGCCTCAATAAAGCTTGCCTTGAGTGCTTCAAGTA
GTGTGTGCCCGTCTGTTGTGTGACTCTGGTAACTAGAGATCCCTCAGACCCTTTTAGTCAGTGTGGAAAA
TCTCTAGCAGTACGTATAGTAGTTCATGTCATCTTATTATTCAGTATTTATAACTTGCAAAGAAATGAAT
ATCAGAGAGTGAGAGGAACTTGTTTATTGCAGCTTATAATGGTTACAAATAAAGCAATAGCATCACAAAT
TTCACAAATAAAGCATTTTTTTCACTGCATTCTAGTTGTGGTTTGTCCAAACTCATCAATGTATCTTATC
ATGTCTGGCTCTAGCTATCCCGCCCCTAACTCCGCCCATCCCGCCCCTAACTCCGCCCAGTTCCGCCCAT
TCTCCGCCCCATGGCTGACTAATTTTTTTTATTTATGCAGAGGCCGAGGCCGCCTCGGCCTCTGAGCTAT
TCCAGAAGTAGTGAGGAGGCTTTTTTGGAGGCCTAGGGACGTACCCAATTCGCCCTATAGTGAGTCGTAT
TACGCGCGCTCACTGGCCGTCGTTTTACAACGTCGTGACTGGGAAAACCCTGGCGTTACCCAACTTAATC
GCCTTGCAGCACATCCCCCTTTCGCCAGCTGGCGTAATAGCGAAGAGGCCCGCACCGATCGCCCTTCCCA
ACAGTTGCGCAGCCTGAATGGCGAATGGG
[124 nt withheld, positions 4370-4493]
C
[91 nt withheld, positions 4495-4585]
A
[49 nt withheld, positions 4587-4635]
CCTTTGACGTTGGAGTCCACGTTCTTT
[37 nt withheld, positions 4663-4699]
ACCCTATCTCGGTCTATTCTTTTGATTTATAAGGGATTTTGCCGATTTCGGCCTATTGGTTAAAAAATGA
GCTGATTTAACAAAAATTTAACGCGAATTTTAACAAAATATTAACGCTTACAATTTAGGTGGCACTTTTC
GGGGAAATGTGCGCGGAACCCCTATTTGTTTATTTTTCTAAATACATTCAAATATGTATCCGCTCATGAG
ACAATAACCCTGATAAATGCTTCAATAATATTGAAAAAGGAAGAGTATGAGTATTCAACATTTCCGTGTC
GCCCTTATTCCCTTTTTTGCGGCATTTTGCCTTCCTGTTTTTGCTCACCCAGAAACGCTGGTGAAAGTAA
AAGATGCTGAAGATCAGTTGGGTGCACGAGTGGGTTACATCGAACTGGATCTCAACAGCGGTAAGATCCT
TGAGAGTTTTCGCCCCGAAGAACGTTTTCCAATGATGAGCACTTTTAAAGTTCTGCTATGTGGCGCGGTA
TTATCCCGTATTGACGCCGGGCAAGAGCAACTCGGTCGCCGCATACACTATTCTCAGAATGACTTGGTTG
AGTACTCACCAGTCACAGAAAAGCATCTTACGGATGGCATGACAGTAAGAGAATTATGCAGTGCTGCCAT
AACCATGAGTGATAACACTGCGGCCAACTTACTTCTGACAACGATCGGAGGACCGAAGGAGCTAACCGCT
TTTTTGCACAACATGGGGGATCATGTAACTCGCCTTGATCGTTGGGAACCGGAGCTGAATGAAGCCATAC
CAAACGACGAGCGTGACACCACGATGCCTGTAGCAATGGCAACAACGTTGCGCAAACTATTAACTGGCGA
ACTACTTACTCTAGCTTCCCGGCAACAATTAATAGACTGGATGGAGGCGGATAAAGTTGCAGGACCACTT
CTGCGCTCGGCCCTTCCGGCTGGCTGGTTTATTGCTGATAAATCTGGAGCCGGTGAGCGTGGGTCTCGCG
GTATCATTGCAGCACTGGGGCCAGATGGTAAGCCCTCCCGTATCGTAGTTATCTACACGACGGGGAGTCA
GGCAACTATGGATGAACGAAATAGACAGATCGCTGAGATAGGTGCCTCACTGATTAAGCATTGGTAACTG
TCAGACCAAGTTTACTCATATATACTTTAGATTGATTTAAAACTTCATTTTTAATTTAAAAGGATCTAGG
TGAAGATCCTTTTTGATAATCTCATGACCAAAATCCCTTAACGTGAGTTTTCGTTCCACTGAGCGTCAGA
CCCCGTAGAAAAGATCAAAGGATCTTCTTGAGATCCTTTTTTTCTGCGCGTAATCTGCTGCTTGCAAACA
AAAAAACCACCGCTACCAGCGGTGGTTTGTTTGCCGGATCAAGAGCTACCAACTCTTTTTCCGAAGGTAA
CTGGCTTCAGCAGAGCGCAGATACCAAATACTGTTCTTCTAGTGTAGCCGTAGTTAGGCCACCACTTCAA
GAACTCTGTAGCACCGCCTACATACCTCGCTCTGCTAATCCTGTTACCAGTGGCTGCTGCCAGTGGCGAT
AAGTCGTGTCTTACCGGGTTGGACTCAAGACGATAGTTACCGGATAAGGCGCAGCGGTCGGGCTGAACGG
GGGGTTCGTGCACACAGCCCAGCTTGGAGCGAACGACCTACACCGAACTGAGATACCTACAGCGTGAGCT
ATGAGAAAGCGCCACGCTTCCCGAAGGGAGAAAGGCGGACAGGTATCCGGTAAGCGGCAGGGTCGGAACA
GGAGAGCGCACGAGGGAGCTTCCAGGGGGAAACGCCTGGTATCTTTATAGTCCTGTCGGGTTTCGCCACC
TCTGACTTGAGCGTCGATTTTTGTGATGCTCGTCAGGGGGGCGGAGCCTATGGAAAAACGCCAGCAACGC
GGCCTTTTTACGGTTCCTGGCCTTTTGCTGGCCTTTTGCTCACATGTTCTTTCCTGCGTTATCCCCTGAT
TCTGTGGATAACCGTATTACCGCCTTTGAGTGAGCTGATACCGCTCGCCGCAGCCGAACGACCGAGCGCA
GCGAGTCAGTGAGCGAGGAAGCGGAAGAGCGCCCAATACGCAAACCGCCTCTCCCCGCGCGTTGGCCGAT
TCATTAATGCAGCTGGCACGACAGGTTTCCCGACTGGAAAGCGGGCAGTGAGCGCAACGCAATTAATGTG
AGTTAGCTCACTCATTAGGCACCCCAGGCTTTACACTTTATGCTTCCGGCTCGTATGTTGTGTGGAATTG
TGAGCGGATAACAATTTCACACAGGAAACAGCTATGACCATGATTACGCCAAGCGCGCAATTAACCCTCA
CTAAAGGGAACAAAAGCTGGAGCTGCAAGCTTAATGTAGTCTTATGCAATACTCTTGTAGTCTTGCAACA
TGGTAACGATGAGTTAGCAACATGCCTTACAAGGAGAGAAAAAGCACCGTGCATGCCGATTGGTGGAAGT
AAGGTGGTACGATCGTGCCTTATTAGGAAGGCAACAGACGGGTCTGACATGGATTGGACGAACCACTGAA
TTGCCGCATTGCAGAGATATTGTATTTAAGTGCCTAGCTCGATACATAAACGGGTCTCTCTGGTTAGACC
AGATCTGAGCCTGGGAGCTCTCTGGCTAACTAGGGAACCCACTGCTTAAGCCTCAATAAAGCTTGCCTTG
AGTGCTTCAAGTAGTGTGTGCCCGTCTGTTGTGTGACTCTGGTAACTAGAGATCCCTCAGACCCTTTTAG
TCAGTGTGGAAAATCTCTAGCAGTGGCGCCCGAACAGGGACTTGAAAGCGAAAGGGAAACCAGAGGAGCT
CTCTCGACGCAGGACTCGGCTTGCTGAAGCGCGCACGGCAAGAGGCGAGGGGCGGCGACTGGTGAGTACG
CCAAAAATTTTGACTAGCGGAGGCTAGAAGGAGAGAGATGGGTGCGAGAGCGTCAGTATTAAGCGGGGGA
GAATTAGATCGCGATGGGAAAAAATTCGGTTAAGGCCAGGGGGAAAGAAAAAATATAAATTAAAACATAT
AGTATGGGCAAGCAGGGAGCTAGAACGATTCGCAGTTAATCCTGGCCTGTTAGAAACATCAGAAGGCTGT
AGACAAATACTGGGACAGCTACAACCATCCCTTCAGACAGGATCAGAAGAACTTAGATCATTATATAATA
CAGTAGCAACCCTCTATTGTGTGCATCAAAGGATAGAGATAAAAGACACCAAGGAAGCTTTAGACAAGAT
AGAGGAAGAGCAAAACAAAAGTAAGACCACCGCACAGCAAGCGGCCGCTGATCTTCAGACCTGGAGGAGG
AGATATGAGGGACAATTGGAGAAGTGAATTATATAAATATAAAGTAGTAAAAATTGAACCATTAGGAGTA
GCACCCACCAAGGCAAAGAGAAGAGTGGTGCAGAGAGAAAAAAGAGCAGTGGGAATAGGAGCTTTGTTCC
TTGGGTTCTTGGGAGCAGCAGGAAGCACTATGGGCGCAGCGTCAATGACGCTGACGGTACAGGCCAGACA
ATTATTGTCTGGTATAGTGCAGCAGCAGAACAATTTGCTGAGGGCTATTGAGGCGCAACAGCATCTGTTG
CAACTCACAGTCTGGGGCATCAAGCAGCTCCAGGCAAGAATCCTGGCTGTGGAAAGATACCTAAAGGATC
AACAGCTCCTGGGGATTTGGGGTTGCTCTGGAAAACTCATTTGCACCACTGCTGTGCCTTGGAATGCTAG
TTGGAGTAATAAATCTCTGGAACAGATTTGGAATCACACGACCTGGATGGAGTGGGACAGAGAAATTAAC
AATTACACAAGCTTAATACACTCCTTAATTGAAGAATCGCAAAACCAGCAAGAAAAGAATGAACAAGAAT
TATTGGAATTAGATAAATGGGCAAGTTTGTGGAATTGGTTTAACATAACAAATTGGCTGTGGTATATAAA
ATTATTCATAATGATAGTAGGAGGCTTGGTAGGTTTAAGAATAGTTTTTGCTGTACTTTCTATAGTGAAT
AGAGTTAGGCAGGGATATTCACCATTATCGTTTCAGACCCACCTCCCAACCCCGAGGGGACCCATGCATT
GCATCTCAATTAGTCAGCAACCAGGTGTGGAAAGTCCCCAGGCTCCCCAGCAGGCAGAAGTATGCAAAGC
ATGCGTCTCAATTAGTCAGCAACCATAGTCCCGCCCCTAACTCCGCCCATCCCGCCCCTAACTCCGCCCA
GTTCCGCCCATTCTCCGCCCCATGGCTGACTAATTTTTTTTATTTATGCAGAGGCCGAGGCCGCCTCGGC
CTCTGAGCTATTCCAGAAGTAGTGAGGAGGCTTTTTTGGAGGCCTAGGCTTTTGCAAAAAGCTTTCTAGA
GGTACCACCATGGCCAAGCCTTTGTCTCAAGAAGAATCCACCCTCATTGAAAGAGCAACGGCTACAATCA
ACAGCATCCCCATCTCTGAAGACTACAGCGTCGCCAGCGCAGCTCTCTCTAGCGACGGCCGCATCTTCAC
TGGTGTCAATGTATATCATTTTACTGGGGGACCTTGTGCAGAACTCGTGGTGCTGGGCACTGCTGCTGCT
GCGGCAGCTGGCAACCTGACTTGTATCGTCGCGATCGGAAATGAGAACAGGGGCATCTTGAGCCCCTGCG
GACGGTGCCGACAGGTGCTTCTCGATCTGCATCCTGGGATCAAAGCCATAGTGAAGGACAGTGATGGACA
GCCGACGGCAGTTGGGATTCGTGAATTGCTGCCCTCTGGTTATGTGTGGGAGGGCCTGCAGCTGCAGTAG
TAAGGCGCGCCGTTAACGAATTCTAGATCTTGAGACAAATGGCAGTATTCATCCACAATTTTAAAAGAAA
AGGGGGGATTGGGGGGTACAGTGCAGGGGAAAGAATAGTAGACATAATAGCAACAGACATACAAACTAAA
GAATTACAAAAACAAATTACAAAAATTCAAAATTTTCGGGTTTATTACAGGGACAGCAGAGATCCACTTT
GGCGCC
