>Addgene plasmid #74981 | pLX_TRC311 ETV1 | addgene partial sequence | sequence record 147506 | EF1a-F 5'-TCAAGCCTCAGACAGTGGTTC-3'
AAAAAAGCAGGCTTCGAAGGAGATAGAACCATGGATGGATTTTATGACCAGCAAGTGCCTTACATGGTCA
CCAATAGTCAGCGTGGGAGAAATTGTAACGAGAAACCAACAAATGTCAGGAAAAGAAAATTCATTAACAG
AGATCTGGCTCATGATTCAGAAGAACTCTTTCAAGATCTAAGTCAATTACAGGAAACATGGCTTGCAGAA
GCTCAGGTACCTGACAATGATGAGCAGTTTGTACCAGACTATCAGGCTGAAAGTTTGGCTTTTCATGGCC
TGCCACTGAAAATCAAGAAAGAACCCCACAGTCCATGTTCAGAAATCAGCTCTGCCTGCAGTCAAGAACA
GCCCTTTAAATTCAGCTATGGAGAAAAGTGCCTGTACAATGTCAGTGCCTATGATCAGAAGCCACAAGTG
GGAATGAGGCCCTCCAACCCCCCCACACCATCCAGCACGCCAGTGTCCCCACTGCATCATGCATCTCCAA
ACTCAACTCATACACCGAAACCTGACCGGGCCTTCCCAGCTCACCTCCCTCCATCGCAGTCCATACCAGA
TAGCAGCTACCCCATGGACCACAGATTTCGCCGCCAGCTTTCTGAACCCTGTAACTCCTTTCCTCCTTTG
CCGACGATGCCAAGGGAAGGACGTCCTATGTACCAACGCCAGATGTCTGAGCCAAACATCCCCTTCCCAC
C
