>Addgene plasmid #74981 | pLX_TRC311 ETV1 | addgene partial sequence | sequence record 147509 | WPRE-R 5'-CATAGCGTAAAAGGAGCAACA-3'
TTCATTACTACGTAGAATCGAGACCGAGGAGAGGGTTAGGGATAGGCTTACCGATATCAACCACTTTGTA
CAAGAAAGCTGGGTTTAATACACGTAGCCTTCGTTGTAGGGGTGGGGGTTGCAGCAGCCCCCTTCCGGCA
TGTAGGCCATGCTCTCATCAAAGTGAGAAAGAGGCACTGTGTCCTCCTCGTTGATGTGACGTTCCATGTC
TGTCTTCAGCAGTGGACGCTGATTATCTGGAAAGGCCATGGAGAAAAGGGCTTCTGGATCACACACAAAC
TTGTAGACATATCTCTCTCCAGCCACCTTTTGCATAATTCCTTTCTCATAGTAATAGCGGAGTGAACGGC
TAAGTTTATCATAGTTCATAGCTGGCCTGTTTTTCTGAATGCCCCAACGTCGGGCCACCTCTTCAGGCTC
AATCAGTTTAAATTCCATGCCTCGACCAGTCCAGGCAATAAAATGAGAATTTGAAGGGTCATCCAGAAGA
GCTACCAAAAACTGCCAGAGCTGAAGTGATCCTCGCCGTTGGTATGTGGGTCCTTCCCGATACATTCCTG
GCTCTTGTTTGATGTCTCCATCGAATTTTTCTGGGACAACACAGGTGTCATCATAAAACTGCCTGGGGCC
CTTTT
